>Addgene plasmid #60255 | pENTR D-TOPO-C3_6 | depositor full sequence | sequence record 96518 | Full Sequence
CTTTCCTGCGTTATCCCCTGATTCTGTGGATAACCGTATTACCGCCTTTGAGTGAGCTGATACCGCTCGC
CGCAGCCGAACGACCGAGCGCAGCGAGTCAGTGAGCGAGGAAGCGGAAGAGCGCCCAATACGCAAACCGC
CTCTCCCCGCGCGTTGGCCGATTCATTAATGCAGCTGGCACGACAGGTTTCCCGACTGGAAAGCGGGCAG
TGAGCGCAACGCAATTAATACGCGTACCGCTAGCCAGGAAGAGTTTGTAGAAACGCAAAAAGGCCATCCG
TCAGGATGGCCTTCTGCTTAGTTTGATGCCTGGCAGTTTATGGCGGGCGTCCTGCCCGCCACCCTCCGGG
CCGTTGCTTCACAACGTTCAAATCCGCTCCCGGCGGATTTGTCCTACTCAGGAGAGCGTTCACCGACAAA
CAACAGATAAAACGAAAGGCCCAGTCTTCCGACTGAGCCTTTCGTTTTATTTGATGCCTGGCAGTTCCCT
ACTCTCGCGTTAACGCTAGCATGGATGTTTTCCCAGTCACGACGTTGTAAAACGACGGCCAGTCTTAAGC
TCGGGCCCCAAATAATGATTTTATTTTGACTGATAGTGACCTGTTCGTTGCAACAAATTGATGAGCAATG
CTTTTTTATAATGCCAACTTTGTACAAAAAAGCAGGCTCCGCGGCCGCCCCCTTCACCCTGTGGACAGGT
CCCATTCTGGTTGGGCTGTGTGGCCTCCCCTCCCTGGGCCACCTGGACAGTGGGGTGGTAGGTGGTGGCA
CAGCTTCTCTGACCCCCGCTGCTCCCTCTGGCTCGCCCATGCTGGGCCTTCCGTGTTGTCCCCAAGGCTC
CCTGAGACCTGCTGACAGGCCAGTTGCCTCCGGGAAGCAGCGCAGCCAGCTGACAGAATCAGTTAACACA
CGAAGGCCTCTCTTCTGTTTGCTGAGGCCCCTAGAGGCCCCATGCTCATTTTTTTCCTCTCCCAGAATCT
CAGAAAAGTAAATAACCACCCGAGCTGCTCTAGCGGGTAAACAGCCCAGAGTTTGCTCTCCTAATTGCCA
CCCCGCCCCCAGGCTGGATGCACCTGAGGGCTGACGGTTCATCTGGAATTCATTTCCCTCCATTCCCCTG
CCGCCCACTGCCCACCCCACGCCCCTCCCAGAGTGCCATCAGGGTGGTGGGGGGAAAGGTGTCTGCACGA
GCTACCCAGAGCATTAGGGCCAGAACCATGCTGAGAGGTTCCAGAGGCCTGAGAAGGGCAGGGCCCAAGA
AGGGTGGGCGCGCCGACCCAGCTTTCTTGTACAAAGTTGGCATTATAAGAAAGCATTGCTTATCAATTTG
TTGCAACGAACAGGTCACTATCAGTCAAAATAAAATCATTATTTGCCATCCAGCTGATATCCCCTATAGT
GAGTCGTATTACATGGTCATAGCTGTTTCCTGGCAGCTCTGGCCCGTGTCTCAAAATCTCTGATGTTACA
TTGCACAAGATAAAAATATATCATCATGAACAATAAAACTGTCTGCTTACATAAACAGTAATACAAGGGG
TGTTATGAGCCATATTCAACGGGAAACGTCGAGGCCGCGATTAAATTCCAACATGGATGCTGATTTATAT
GGGTATAAATGGGCTCGCGATAATGTCGGGCAATCAGGTGCGACAATCTATCGCTTGTATGGGAAGCCCG
ATGCGCCAGAGTTGTTTCTGAAACATGGCAAAGGTAGCGTTGCCAATGATGTTACAGATGAGATGGTCAG
ACTAAACTGGCTGACGGAATTTATGCCTCTTCCGACCATCAAGCATTTTATCCGTACTCCTGATGATGCA
TGGTTACTCACCACTGCGATCCCCGGAAAAACAGCATTCCAGGTATTAGAAGAATATCCTGATTCAGGTG
AAAATATTGTTGATGCGCTGGCAGTGTTCCTGCGCCGGTTGCATTCGATTCCTGTTTGTAATTGTCCTTT
TAACAGCGATCGCGTATTTCGTCTCGCTCAGGCGCAATCACGAATGAATAACGGTTTGGTTGATGCGAGT
GATTTTGATGACGAGCGTAATGGCTGGCCTGTTGAACAAGTCTGGAAAGAAATGCATAAACTTTTGCCAT
TCTCACCGGATTCAGTCGTCACTCATGGTGATTTCTCACTTGATAACCTTATTTTTGACGAGGGGAAATT
AATAGGTTGTATTGATGTTGGACGAGTCGGAATCGCAGACCGATACCAGGATCTTGCCATCCTATGGAAC
TGCCTCGGTGAGTTTTCTCCTTCATTACAGAAACGGCTTTTTCAAAAATATGGTATTGATAATCCTGATA
TGAATAAATTGCAGTTTCATTTGATGCTCGATGAGTTTTTCTAATCAGAATTGGTTAATTGGTTGTAACA
CTGGCAGAGCATTACGCTGACTTGACGGGACGGCGCAAGCTCATGACCAAAATCCCTTAACGTGAGTTAC
GCGTCGTTCCACTGAGCGTCAGACCCCGTAGAAAAGATCAAAGGATCTTCTTGAGATCCTTTTTTTCTGC
GCGTAATCTGCTGCTTGCAAACAAAAAAACCACCGCTACCAGCGGTGGTTTGTTTGCCGGATCAAGAGCT
ACCAACTCTTTTTCCGAAGGTAACTGGCTTCAGCAGAGCGCAGATACCAAATACTGTCCTTCTAGTGTAG
CCGTAGTTAGGCCACCACTTCAAGAACTCTGTAGCACCGCCTACATACCTCGCTCTGCTAATCCTGTTAC
CAGTGGCTGCTGCCAGTGGCGATAAGTCGTGTCTTACCGGGTTGGACTCAAGACGATAGTTACCGGATAA
GGCGCAGCGGTCGGGCTGAACGGGGGGTTCGTGCACACAGCCCAGCTTGGAGCGAACGACCTACACCGAA
CTGAGATACCTACAGCGTGAGCATTGAGAAAGCGCCACGCTTCCCGAAGGGAGAAAGGCGGACAGGTATC
CGGTAAGCGGCAGGGTCGGAACAGGAGAGCGCACGAGGGAGCTTCCAGGGGGAAACGCCTGGTATCTTTA
TAGTCCTGTCGGGTTTCGCCACCTCTGACTTGAGCGTCGATTTTTGTGATGCTCGTCAGGGGGGCGGAGC
CTATGGAAAAACGCCAGCAACGCGGCCTTTTTACGGTTCCTGGCCTTTTGCTGGCCTTTTGCTCACATGT
T
Features (pLannotate 1.2.2; 9 found; start..end, strand, type, name):
    121..213     +  CDS            lacI (fragment): lac repressor; lacI; The lac repressor binds to the lac operator to inhibit transcription in E. coli. This inhibition can be relieved by adding lactose or isopropyl-β-D-thiogalactopyranoside (IPTG).
    268..295     -  terminator     rrnB T2 terminator: transcription terminator T2 from the E. coli rrnB gene
    427..470     +  terminator     rrnB T1 terminator: Escherichia coli rrnB; transcription terminator T1 from the E. coli rrnB gene
    517..553     -  CDS            lacZα (fragment): LacZα fragment of β-galactosidase; lacZ fragment
    569..668     +  protein_bind   attL1: mutant version of attL; recombination site for the Gateway® LR reaction LR Clonase™
   1276..1375    -  protein_bind   attL2: mutant version of attL; recombination site for the Gateway® LR reaction LR Clonase™
   1393..1411    -  promoter       T7 promoter: promoter for bacteriophage T7 RNA polymerase
   1545..2354    +  CDS            KanR: aminoglycoside phosphotransferase; aph(3')-Ia; confers resistance to kanamycin in bacteria or G418 (Geneticin®) in eukaryotes
   2501..3089    +  rep_origin     ori: high-copy-number ColE1/pMB1/pBR322/pUC origin of replication
