[The description below was written by a language model from this plasmid's Addgene catalogue record and pLannotate feature annotations shown in this document.]
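Description:
pENTR D-TOPO-C3_6 is a Gateway entry clone built on the Invitrogen pENTR/D-TOPO backbone (2,580 bp without insert; the full sequence record is 3,151 nt). It is propagated in E. coli through a high-copy ColE1/pUC-type origin and selected with kanamycin via an aminoglycoside phosphotransferase (KanR) gene. Upstream of the cloning region sit the rrnB T1 and T2 transcription terminators, which shield the insert from read-through transcription originating in the backbone. A T7 promoter lies just outside attL2. The short lacI and lacZα fragments flagged in the annotation appear to be backbone remnants rather than functional genes.

The payload is a non-coding human genomic fragment, described as an active pancreatic islet enhancer associated with GRM4 (metabotropic glutamate receptor 4). The depositor places it on chromosome 6 in hg18 coordinates, spanning roughly 575 bp, which fits the unannotated interval between the two recombination sites. It was inserted by directional TOPO cloning and is flanked by attL1 and attL2, and M13 forward and reverse primer sites allow verification by sequencing. The plasmid carries no eukaryotic promoter or reporter of its own, so it serves purely as a shuttle. An LR Clonase reaction moves the enhancer into an attR-containing destination vector, such as the pGL4.23-Gateway vector named by the depositor as an example. The entry belongs to a collection of islet enhancers from a study of enhancer clusters enriched in type 2 diabetes risk-associated variants.
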