Addgene plasmid #60255: pENTR D-TOPO-C3_6
Purpose: This plasmid contains a human pancreatic islet active enhancer, which can be shuttled into a Gateway destination vector, such as pGL4.23-Gateway.
Depositing lab: Jorge Ferrer. Depositing organization: Imperial College London. Publication: Pancreatic islet enhancer clusters enriched in type 2 diabetes risk-associated variants. Pasquali L, Gaulton KJ, Rodriguez-Segui SA, Mularoni L, Miguel-Escalada I, Akerman I, Tena JJ, Moran I, Gomez-Marin C, van de Bunt M, Ponsa-Cobas J, Castro N, Nammo T, Cebola I, Garcia-Hurtado J, Maestro MA, Pattou F, Piemonti L, Berney T, Gloyn AL, Ravassard P, Gomez-Skarmeta JL, Muller F, McCarthy MI, Ferrer J. Nat Genet. 2014 Feb;46(2):136-43. doi: 10.1038/ng.2870. Epub 2014 Jan 12. PubMed 24413736.
Backbone
  Vector backbone: pENTR/D-TOPO
  Backbone manufacturer: Invitrogen
  Backbone size w/o insert (bp): 2580
  Vector type: Entry Vector
Growth in bacteria
  Bacterial resistance: Kanamycin, 50 μg/mL
  Growth temperature: 37°C
  Growth strain: DH5alpha
  Copy number: Unknown
Gene/Insert
  Gene/Insert name: GRM4 enhancer (alt name: GRM4)
  Species: H. sapiens (human)
  Entrez Gene: GRM4 (a.k.a. GPRC1D, MGLUR4, mGlu4)
  Cloning method: TOPO Cloning
  Sequencing primers: 5′ M13 Fw; 3′ M13 Rev
Terms and licenses: Academic/Nonprofit Terms; Industry Terms: Not Available to Industry
Depositor comments: chromosome : chr6; start: 34063931 end: 34064505 (genomic position corresponds to the version of the human genome hg18) Fw primer used for cloning: CACCCTGTGGACAGGTCCCATTCT Rv primer used for cloning: CTTGGGCCCTGCCCTTCTCA
How to cite: pENTR D-TOPO-C3_6 was a gift from Jorge Ferrer (Addgene plasmid # 60255 ; http://n2t.net/addgene:60255 ; RRID:Addgene_60255)
